Addgene plasmid #31992: pMJO-7
Purpose: (Empty Backbone)
Depositing lab: Mark Osborn. Depositing organization: University of Minnesota. Publication: Synthetic Zinc Finger Nuclease Design and Rapid Assembly. Osborn MJ, Defeo AP, Blazar B, Tolar J. Hum Gene Ther. 2011 Jun 13. 10.1089/hum.2011.072 PubMed 21663559.
Backbone
  Vector backbone: pcDNA3.1
  Backbone manufacturer: Invitrogen
  Vector type: Mammalian Expression
Growth in bacteria
  Bacterial resistance: Ampicillin, 100 μg/mL
  Growth temperature: 37°C
  Growth strain: Top10/P3
  Copy number: High Copy
Terms and licenses: Academic/Nonprofit Terms; Industry Terms: Not Available to Industry
How to cite: pMJO-7 was a gift from Mark Osborn (Addgene plasmid # 31992 ; http://n2t.net/addgene:31992 ; RRID:Addgene_31992)
