[The description below was written by a language model from this plasmid's Addgene catalogue record and pLannotate feature annotations shown in this document.]
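Description:
pMJO-7 is a pcDNA3.1-derived mammalian expression plasmid of about 4.7 kb, deposited as an empty backbone in connection with work on the design and rapid assembly of synthetic zinc finger nucleases. It is maintained in bacteria as a high-copy plasmid through a ColE1/pUC-type origin and is selected with ampicillin via the β-lactamase gene and its native promoter. Only a very short remnant of the SV40 promoter is annotated, and no neomycin or other mammalian selection cassette appears in the feature table, so the standard pcDNA3.1 selectable marker region seems to have been removed.

The expression unit is driven by the human CMV immediate early enhancer and promoter, followed by a T7 promoter that could support in vitro transcription, and is terminated by the bovine growth hormone polyadenylation signal. Between these elements lie two tandem modules in the same orientation: a partial FLAG-type epitope followed by a FokI nuclease-domain coding segment, then a full 3xFLAG tag followed by a second FokI cleavage domain and a V5 epitope tag. The FokI cleavage domain cuts DNA nonspecifically and must dimerize to be active, which is why zinc finger nucleases are used as pairs binding adjacent half-sites. The layout suggests a scaffold in which two zinc finger arrays can be inserted upstream of the respective FokI domains so that both halves of a nuclease pair are expressed from one plasmid and detected by their epitope tags. However, no zinc finger arrays are present, and the record does not state the cloning sites, what links the two modules, or whether the FokI domains carry obligate-heterodimer mutations. A short annotated match to an HIV-1 LTR fragment just after the CMV promoter is probably incidental.
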