Features (pLannotate 1.2.2; 15 found; start..end, strand, type, name):
     36..80      -  misc_feature   bom (fragment): basis of mobility region from pBR322
    235..614     +  enhancer       CMV enhancer: human cytomegalovirus immediate early enhancer
    615..818     +  promoter       CMV promoter: human cytomegalovirus (CMV) immediate early promoter
    814..847     +  LTR            5' LTR (truncated) (fragment): truncated 5' long terminal repeat (LTR) from HIV-1
    863..881     +  promoter       T7 promoter: promoter for bacteriophage T7 RNA polymerase
    984..1007    +  CDS            3xFLAG (fragment): three tandem FLAG® epitope tags
   1085..1675    +  CDS            fokIR (fragment): T2F1_PLAOK - Also known as rfoKI. Experimental evidence at protein level: Swiss-Prot protein existence level 1. Recognizes the double-stranded sequence 5'-GGATG-3'/3'-CATCC- 5' and cleaves respectively 14 bases after G-1 and 13 bases before C-1. From Planomicrobium okeanokoites (Planococcus okeanokoites) (Flavobacterium okeanokoites).
   1751..1816    +  CDS            3xFLAG: three tandem FLAG® epitope tags, followed by an enterokinase cleavage site
   1892..2476    +  CDS            FokI cleavage domain: nonspecific DNA cleavage domain of the FokI endonuclease (Li et al., 1992) must dimerize to be catalytically active
   2498..2539    +  CDS            V5 tag: epitope tag from simian virus 5
   2595..2819    +  polyA_signal   bGH poly(A) signal: bovine growth hormone polyadenylation signal
   2823..2843    +  promoter       SV40 promoter (fragment): SV40 enhancer and early promoter
   2902..3490    -  rep_origin     ori: high-copy-number ColE1/pMB1/pBR322/pUC origin of replication
   3661..4521    -  CDS            AmpR: β-lactamase; bla; confers resistance to ampicillin, carbenicillin, and related antibiotics
   4522..4626    -  promoter       AmpR promoter: bla
>Addgene plasmid #31992 | pMJO-7 | depositor full sequence | sequence record 36115 | pMJO-7 sequence 4657 bps
GACGGATCGGGAGATCTCCCGATCCCCTATGGTCGACTCTCAGTACAATCTGCTCTGATGCCGCATAGTT
AAGCCAGTATCTGCTCCCTGCTTGTGTGTTGGAGGTCGCTGAGTAGTGCGCGAGCAAAATTTAAGCTACA
ACAAGGCAAGGCTTGACCGACAATTGCATGAAGAATCTGCTTAGGGTTAGGCGTTTTGCGCTGCTTCGCG
ATGTACGGGCCAGATATACGCGTTGACATTGATTATTGACTAGTTATTAATAGTAATCAATTACGGGGTC
ATTAGTTCATAGCCCATATATGGAGTTCCGCGTTACATAACTTACGGTAAATGGCCCGCCTGGCTGACCG
CCCAACGACCCCCGCCCATTGACGTCAATAATGACGTATGTTCCCATAGTAACGCCAATAGGGACTTTCC
ATTGACGTCAATGGGTGGACTATTTACGGTAAACTGCCCACTTGGCAGTACATCAAGTGTATCATATGCC
AAGTACGCCCCCTATTGACGTCAATGACGGTAAATGGCCCGCCTGGCATTATGCCCAGTACATGACCTTA
TGGGACTTTCCTACTTGGCAGTACATCTACGTATTAGTCATCGCTATTACCATGGTGATGCGGTTTTGGC
AGTACATCAATGGGCGTGGATAGCGGTTTGACTCACGGGGATTTCCAAGTCTCCACCCCATTGACGTCAA
TGGGAGTTTGTTTTGGCACCAAAATCAACGGGACTTTCCAAAATGTCGTAACAACTCCGCCCCATTGACG
CAAATGGGCGGTAGGCGTGTACGGTGGGAGGTCTATATAAGCAGAGCTCTCTGGCTAACTAGAGAACCCA
CTGCTTACTGGCTTATCGAAATTAATACGACTCACTATAGGGAGACCCAAGCTGGCTAGTTAAGCTTGGT
ACCGAGCTCGGATCCAGTACCCTTCACCATGGATTATAAGGATCACGATGGCGACTACAAGGACCACGAT
ATTGACTACAAAGACGATGACGATAAAATGGCTCCTAAGAAAAAGCGCAAAGTCGGTATCCATGGCGTTC
CCTCTAGATAACGCACGGACCGGGTGCGGCAGCCCGCGCCCTGGTGAAGTCCGAGCTGGAAGAAAAAAAG
AGCGAGCTGCGCCACAAGCTCAAGTACGTGCCCCACGAGTACATCGAGCTGATCGAGATCGCCCGCAACA
GCACCCAAGACCGCATCCTGGAGATGAAAGTGATGGAGTTCTTCATGAAGGTGTACGGCTACCGCGGCAA
GCACCTGGGCGGCTCCCGCAAGCCCGATGGCGCCATCTACACCGTGGGCTCCCCCATCGACTATGGCGTC
ATTGTCGACACCAAGGCCTACTCCGGCGGCTACAACTTACCCATCGGTCAGGCCGACGAGATGCAACGCT
ACGTGAAGGAGAACCAGACCCGCAATAAGCACATTAATCCCAACGAGTGGTGGAAGGTGTACCCCTCCTC
CGTGACCGAGTTCAAATTCCTGTTCGTGTCCGGCCACTTCAAGGGCAATTATAAGGCCCAACTGACCCGC
CTGAACCACAAGACCAACTGCAACGGCGCCGTGCTGTCCGTGGAGGAACTGCTGATCGGCGGCGAGATGA
TCAAGGCTGGTACCCTGACCCTGGAAGAGGTGCGCCGCAAGTTCAACAATGGTGAAATCAATTTCAGGTC
CGGCGGCGGAGAGGGCAGAGGAAGTCTTCTAACATGCGGTGACGTGGAGGAGAATCCCGGCCCTAGGATG
GACTACAAAGACCATGACGGTGATTATAAAGATCATGACATCGATTACAAGGATGACGATGACAAGATGG
CCCCCAAGAAGAAGAGGAAGGTGGGCATTCACGGGGTGCCGGCTAGCTAGTAAGCTTCTGCAGCCAGAGC
TCTAGTCAAAAGTGAACTGGAGGAGAAGAAATCTGAACTTCGTCATAAATTGAAATATGTGCCTCATGAA
TATATTGAATTAATTGAAATTGCCAGAAATTCCACTCAGGATAGAATTCTTGAAATGAAGGTAATGGAAT
TTTTTATGAAAGTTTATGGATATAGAGGTAAACATTTGGGTGGATCAAGGAAACCGGACGGAGCAATTTA
TACTGTCGGATCTCCTATTGATTACGGTGTGATCGTGGATACTAAAGCTTATAGCGGAGGTTATAATCTG
CCAATTGGCCAAGCAGATGAAATGGAGCGATATGTCGAAGAAAATCAAACACGAAACAAACATCTCAACC
CTAATGAATGGTGGAAAGTCTATCCATCTTCTGTAACGGAATTTAAGTTTTTATTTGTGAGTGGTCACTT
TAAAGGAAACTACAAAGCTCAGCTTACACGATTAAATCATATCACTAATTGTAATGGAGCTGTTCTTAGT
GTAGAAGAGCTTTTAATTGGTGGAGAAATGATTAAAGCCGGCACATTAACCTTAGAGGAAGTGAGACGGA
AATTTAATAACGGCGAGATAAACTTTTATTGAGCTCGGCCCTTCGAAGGTAAGCCTATCCCTAACCCTCT
CCTCGGTCTCGATTCTACGCGTACCGGTCATCATCACCATCACCATTGAGTTTAAACCCGCTGATCAGCC
TCGACTGTGCCTTCTAGTTGCCAGCCATCTGTTGTTTGCCCCTCCCCCGTGCCTTCCTTGACCCTGGAAG
GTGCCACTCCCACTGTCCTTTCCTAATAAAATGAGGAAATTGCATCGCATTGTCTGAGTAGGTGTCATTC
TATTCTGGGGGGTGGGGTGGGGCAGGACAGCAAGGGGGAGGATTGGGAAGACAATAGCAGGCATGCTGGG
GATGCGGTGGGCTCTATGGCTTCTGAGGCGGAAAGAACCAGCTACAGAGCAAAAGGCCAGCAAAAGGCCA
GGAACCGTAAAAAGGCCGCGTTGCTGGCGTTTTTCCATAGGCTCCGCCCCCCTGACGAGCATCACAAAAA
TCGACGCTCAAGTCAGAGGTGGCGAAACCCGACAGGACTATAAAGATACCAGGCGTTTCCCCCTGGAAGC
TCCCTCGTGCGCTCTCCTGTTCCGACCCTGCCGCTTACCGGATACCTGTCCGCCTTTCTCCCTTCGGGAA
GCGTGGCGCTTTCTCAATGCTCACGCTGTAGGTATCTCAGTTCGGTGTAGGTCGTTCGCTCCAAGCTGGG
CTGTGTGCACGAACCCCCCGTTCAGCCCGACCGCTGCGCCTTATCCGGTAACTATCGTCTTGAGTCCAAC
CCGGTAAGACACGACTTATCGCCACTGGCAGCAGCCACTGGTAACAGGATTAGCAGAGCGAGGTATGTAG
GCGGTGCTACAGAGTTCTTGAAGTGGTGGCCTAACTACGGCTACACTAGAAGGACAGTATTTGGTATCTG
CGCTCTGCTGAAGCCAGTTACCTTCGGAAAAAGAGTTGGTAGCTCTTGATCCGGCAAACAAACCACCGCT
GGTAGCGGTGGTTTTTTTGTTTGCAAGCAGCAGATTACGCGCAGAAAAAAAGGATCTCAAGAAGATCCTT
TGATCTTTTCTACGGGGTCTGACGCTCAGTGGAACGAAAACTCACGTTAAGGGATTTTGGTCATGAGATT
ATCAAAAAGGATCTTCACCTAGATCCTTTTAAATTAAAAATGAAGTTTTAAATCAATCTAAAGTATATAT
GAGTAAACTTGGTCTGACAGTTACCAATGCTTAATCAGTGAGGCACCTATCTCAGCGATCTGTCTATTTC
GTTCATCCATAGTTGCCTGACTCCCCGTCGTGTAGATAACTACGATACGGGAGGGCTTACCATCTGGCCC
CAGTGCTGCAATGATACCGCGAGACCCACGCTCACCGGCTCCAGATTTATCAGCAATAAACCAGCCAGCC
GGAAGGGCCGAGCGCAGAAGTGGTCCTGCAACTTTATCCGCCTCCATCCAGTCTATTAATTGTTGCCGGG
AAGCTAGAGTAAGTAGTTCGCCAGTTAATAGTTTGCGCAACGTTGTTGCCATTGCTACAGGCATCGTGGT
GTCACGCTCGTCGTTTGGTATGGCTTCATTCAGCTCCGGTTCCCAACGATCAAGGCGAGTTACATGATCC
CCCATGTTGTGCAAAAAAGCGGTTAGCTCCTTCGGTCCTCCGATCGTTGTCAGAAGTAAGTTGGCCGCAG
TGTTATCACTCATGGTTATGGCAGCACTGCATAATTCTCTTACTGTCATGCCATCCGTAAGATGCTTTTC
TGTGACTGGTGAGTACTCAACCAAGTCATTCTGAGAATAGTGTATGCGGCGACCGAGTTGCTCTTGCCCG
GCGTCAATACGGGATAATACCGCGCCACATAGCAGAACTTTAAAAGTGCTCATCATTGGAAAACGTTCTT
CGGGGCGAAAACTCTCAAGGATCTTACCGCTGTTGAGATCCAGTTCGATGTAACCCACTCGTGCACCCAA
CTGATCTTCAGCATCTTTTACTTTCACCAGCGTTTCTGGGTGAGCAAAAACAGGAAGGCAAAATGCCGCA
AAAAAGGGAATAAGGGCGACACGGAAATGTTGAATACTCATACTCTTCCTTTTTCAATATTATTGAAGCA
TTTATCAGGGTTATTGTCTCATGAGCGGATACATATTTGAATGTATTTAGAAAAATAAACAAATAGGGGT
TCCGCGCACATTTCCCCGAAAAGTGCCACCTGACGTC
