>Addgene plasmid #31992 | pMJO-7 | addgene partial sequence | sequence record 37300 | BGH-Rev 5'-TAGAAGGCACAGTCGAGG-3'
GGTACCATGGTGATGGTGATGATGACCGGTACGCGTAGAATCGAGACCGAGGAGAGGGTTAGGGATAGGC
TTACCTTCGAAGGGCCGAGCTCAATAAAAGTTTATCTCGCCGTTATTAAATTTCCGTCTCACTTCCTCTA
AGGTTAATGTGCCGGCTTTAATCATTTCTCCACCAATTAAAAGCTCTTCTACACTAAGAACAGCTCCATT
ACAATTAGTGATATGATTTAATCGTGTAAGCTGAGCTTTGTAGTTTCCTTTAAAGTGACCACTCACAAAT
AAAAACTTAAATTCCGTTACAGAAGATGGATAGACTTTCCACCATTCATTAGGGTTGAGATGTTTGTTTC
GTGTTTGATTTTCTTCGACATATCGCTCCATTTCATCTGCTTGGCCAATTGGCAGATTATAACCTCCGCT
ATAAGCTTTAGTATCCACGATCACACCGTAATCAATAGGAGATCCGACAGTATAAATTGCTCCGTCCGGT
TTCCTTGATCCACCCAAATGTTTACCTCTATATCCATAAACTTTCATAAAAAATTCCATTACCTTCATTT
CAAGAATTCTATCCTGAGTGGAATTTCTGGCAATTTCAATTAATTCAATATATTCATGAGGCACATATTT
CAATTTATGACGAAGTTCAGATTTCTTCTCCTCCAGTTCACTTTTGACTAGAGCTCTGGCTGCAGAAGCT
TACTAGCTAGCCGGCACCCCGTGAATGCCCACCTTCCTCTTCTTCTTGGGGGCCATCTTGTCATCGTCAT
CCTTGTAATCGATGTCATGATCTTTATAATCACCGTCATGGTCTTTGTAGTCCATCCTAGGGCCGGGATT
CTCCTCCACGTCACCGCATGTTAGAAGACTTCCTCTGCCCTCTCCGCCGCCGGACCTGAAATTGATTTCA
CCATTGTTGAACTTGCGGCG
